Addgene plasmid #87233: pGEX-chCARex
Purpose: bacterial expression of GST-CAR extracellular domain
Depositing lab: Fritz Rathjen. Depositing organization: Max-Delbrueck-Centrum fuer Molekulare Medizin (MDC). Publication: The coxsackievirus-adenovirus receptor reveals complex homophilic and heterophilic interactions on neural cells. Patzke C, Max KE, Behlke J, Schreiber J, Schmidt H, Dorner AA, Kroger S, Henning M, Otto A, Heinemann U, Rathjen FG. J Neurosci. 2010 Feb 24;30(8):2897-910. doi: 10.1523/JNEUROSCI.5725-09.2010. PubMed 20181587.
Backbone
  Vector backbone: pGEX-1
  Backbone manufacturer: ATCC
  Vector type: Bacterial Expression
Growth in bacteria
  Bacterial resistance: Ampicillin, 100 μg/mL
  Growth temperature: 37°C
  Growth strain: DH5alpha
  Copy number: High Copy
Gene/Insert
  Gene/Insert name: CXADR (alt names: coxsackievirus_adenovirus receptor; CAR)
  Species: G. gallus (chicken)
  Entrez Gene: CXADR (a.k.a. TSTD1)
  Promoter: tac
  Tag / fusion protein: GST (N terminal on backbone)
  Cloning method: Restriction Enzyme; 5′ cloning site EcoRI (unknown if destroyed); 3′ cloning site SalI (unknown if destroyed)
  Sequencing primers: 5′ pGEX5; 3′ pGEX3
Terms and licenses: Academic/Nonprofit Terms; Industry Terms: Not Available to Industry
How to cite: pGEX-chCARex was a gift from Fritz Rathjen (Addgene plasmid # 87233 ; http://n2t.net/addgene:87233 ; RRID:Addgene_87233)
