[The description below was written by a language model from this plasmid's Addgene catalogue record and pLannotate feature annotations shown in this document.]
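Description:
pGEX-chCARex is a bacterial expression plasmid built on the pGEX-1 backbone for producing the extracellular domain of the chicken coxsackievirus-adenovirus receptor (CXADR, CAR) as a glutathione S-transferase fusion in E. coli. The 5,634-nt sequence carries a ColE1/pMB1-type origin and is recorded as high copy. Selection is by ampicillin through a β-lactamase gene driven by its own promoter. Short rop and bom fragments are remnants of the plasmid's pBR322 ancestry.

Expression is driven by the tac promoter, a strong trp/lac hybrid, followed by a lac operator. The plasmid also carries lacI under its own promoter, so the repressor is supplied in cis and transcription stays low until it is relieved with IPTG. Downstream lies the Schistosoma japonicum 26 kDa GST coding sequence, followed closely on the same strand by a CXADR fragment of roughly 680 nt, which places GST at the N terminus of the fusion. The annotation tool matched this fragment to the rat Cxadr protein by homology, but the catalogue entry gives the species as chicken. The insert was cloned between EcoRI and SalI sites, and the record does not say whether these sites survived. A lac promoter/operator with a lacZα fragment and a small yciV fragment are also annotated upstream of the tac promoter. These appear to be backbone sequences rather than part of the payload.

The GST moiety allows affinity purification of the soluble ectodomain on glutathione resin. The associated publication concerns homophilic and heterophilic interactions of CAR on neural cells, which suggests the recombinant protein was used in binding or interaction studies, although the record itself states only bacterial expression of the fusion.
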