Features (pLannotate 1.2.2; 17 found; start..end, strand, type, name):
    494..515     +  protein_bind   CAP binding site: CAP binding activates transcription in the presence of cAMP. E. coli catabolite activator protein
    530..560     +  promoter       lac promoter: promoter for the E. coli lac operon
    568..584     +  protein_bind   lac operator: The lac repressor binds to the lac operator to inhibit transcription in E. coli. This inhibition can be relieved by adding lactose or isopropyl-β-D-thiogalactopyranoside (IPTG). lac repressor encoded by lacI
    604..777     +  CDS            lacZα: LacZα fragment of β-galactosidase; lacZ fragment
   1041..1157    -  CDS            yciV (fragment): RNAAM_ECOLI - Also known as trpH From Escherichia coli (strain K12).
   1233..1261    +  promoter       tac promoter: strong E. coli promoter; hybrid between the trp and lac UV5 promoters
   1269..1285    +  protein_bind   lac operator: The lac repressor binds to the lac operator to inhibit transcription in E. coli. This inhibition can be relieved by adding lactose or isopropyl-β-D-thiogalactopyranoside (IPTG). lac repressor encoded by lacI
   1308..1961    +  CDS            GST26_SCHJA: Experimental evidence at protein level: Swiss-Prot protein existence level 1. GST isoenzymes appear to play a central role in the parasite detoxification system. Other functions are also suspected including a role in increasing the solubility of haematin in the parasite gut. From Schistosoma japonicum (Blood fluke).
   2010..2687    +  CDS            Cxadr (fragment): CXAR_RAT - Also known as Car. Experimental evidence at protein level: Swiss-Prot protein existence level 1. Component of the epithelial apical junction complex that may function as a homophilic cell adhesion molecule and is essential for tight junction integrity. Also involved in transepithelial migration of leukocytes through adhesive interactions with JAML a transmembrane protein of the plasma membrane of leukocytes. The interaction between both receptors also mediates the activation of gamma-delta T-cells, a subpopulation of T-cells residing in epithelia and involved in tissue homeostasis a
   2701..2740    +  CDS            rop (fragment): Rop protein, which maintains plasmids at low copy number; rop
   2842..2882    +  misc_feature   bom (fragment): basis of mobility region from pBR322
   2987..3091    +  promoter       AmpR promoter: bla
   3092..3952    +  CDS            AmpR: β-lactamase; bla; confers resistance to ampicillin, carbenicillin, and related antibiotics
   4123..4711    +  rep_origin     ori: high-copy-number ColE1/pMB1/pBR322/pUC origin of replication
   4897..4948    -  misc_feature   bom (fragment): basis of mobility region from pBR322
   4955..5032    +  promoter       lacI promoter: lacI
   5033..481     +  CDS            lacI (across the origin): lac repressor; lacI; The lac repressor binds to the lac operator to inhibit transcription in E. coli. This inhibition can be relieved by adding lactose or isopropyl-β-D-thiogalactopyranoside (IPTG).
>Addgene plasmid #87233 | pGEX-chCARex | addgene full sequence | sequence record 172954 | Addgene NGS Result
GCATAAATATCTCACTCGCAATCAAATTCAGCCGATAGCGGAACGGGAAGGCGACTGGAGTGCCATGTCC
GGTTTTCAACAAACCATGCAAATGCTGAATGAGGGCATCGTTCCCACTGCGATGCTGGTTGCCAACGATC
AGATGGCGCTGGGCGCAATGCGCGCCATTACCGAGTCCGGGCTGCGCGTTGGTGCGGATATCTCGGTAGT
GGGATACGACGATACCGAAGACAGCTCATGTTATATCCCGCCGTTAACCACCATCAAACAGGATTTTCGC
CTGCTGGGGCAAACCAGCGTGGACCGCTTGCTGCAACTCTCTCAGGGCCAGGCGGTGAAGGGCAATCAGC
TGTTGCCCGTCTCACTGGTGAAAAGAAAAACCACGCTAGCGCCCAATACGCAAACCGCCTCTCCCCGCGC
GTTGGCCGATTCATTAATGCAGCTGGCACGACAGGTTTCCCGACTGGAAAGCGGGCAGTGAGCGCAACGC
AATTAATGTAAGTTAGCTCACTCATTAGGCACCCCAGGCTTTACACTTTATGCTTCCGGCTCGTATGTTG
TGTGGAATTGTGAGCGGATAACAATTTCACACAGGAAACAGCTATGACCATGATTACGGATTCACTGGCC
GTCGTTTTACAACGTCGTGACTGGGAAAACCCTGGCGTTACCCAACTTAATCGCCTTGCAGCACATCCCC
CTTTCGCCAGCTGGCGTAATAGCGAAGAGGCCCGCACCGATCGCCCTTCCCAACAGTTGCGCAGCCTGAA
TGGCGAATGGCGCTTTGCCTGGTTTCCGGCACCAGAAGCGGTGCCGGAAAGCTGGCTGGAGTGCGATCTT
CCTGAGGCCGATACTGTCGTCGTCCCCTCAAACTGGCAGATGCACGGTTACGATGCGCCCATCTACACCA
ACGTGACCTATCCCATTACGGTCAATCCGCCGTTTGTTCCCACGGAGAATCCGACGGGTTGTTACTCGCT
CACATTTAATGTTGATGAAAGCTGGCTACAGGAAGGCCAGACGCGAATTATTTTTGATGGCGTTGGAATT
AGCTTATCGACTGCACGGTGCACCAATGCTTCTGGCGTCAGGCAGCCATCGGAAGCTGTGGTATGGCTGT
GCAGGTCGTAAATCACTGCATAATTCGTGTCGCTCAAGGCGCACTCCCGTTCTGGATAATGTTTTTTGCG
CCGACATCATAACGGTTCTGGCAAATATTCTGAAATGAGCTGTTGACAATTAATCATCGGCTCGTATAAT
GTGTGGAATTGTGAGCGGATAACAATTTCACACAGGAAACAGTATTCATGTCCCCTATACTAGGTTATTG
GAAAATTAAGGGCCTTGTGCAACCCACTCGACTTCTTTTGGAATATCTTGAAGAAAAATATGAAGAGCAT
TTGTATGAGCGCGATGAAGGTGATAAATGGCGAAACAAAAAGTTTGAATTGGGTTTGGAGTTTCCCAATC
TTCCTTATTATATTGATGGTGATGTTAAATTAACACAGTCTATGGCCATCATACGTTATATAGCTGACAA
GCACAACATGTTGGGTGGTTGTCCAAAAGAGCGTGCAGAGATTTCAATGCTTGAAGGAGCGGTTTTGGAT
ATTAGATACGGTGTTTCGAGAATTGCATATAGTAAAGACTTTGAAACTCTCAAAGTTGATTTTCTTAGCA
AGCTACCTGAAATGCTGAAAATGTTCGAAGATCGTTTATGTCATAAAACATATTTAAATGGTGATCATGT
AACCCATCCTGACTTCATGTTGTATGACGCTCTTGATGTTGTTTTATACATGGACCCAATGTGCCTGGAT
GCGTTCCCAAAATTAGTTTGTTTTAAAAAACGTATTGAAGCTATCCCACAAATTGATAAGTACTTGAAAT
CCAGCAAGTATATAGCATGGCCTTTGCAGGGCTGGCAAGCCACGTTTGGTGGTGGCGACCATCCTCCAAA
ATCGGATCTGGAAGTTCTGTTCCAGGGGCCCCTGGGATCCCCGGAATTCCTAAGTATAACTTCAGCTGAA
TCAGCATTTGAAAAAGCTCAAGGAGAGAGAGTTACGTTGCCATGTACCTTTGAACTCTCAGAAGAGGATG
TAGGCACACTAGATATTGAGTGGGTTTTGATACCAGCAGATATTCAGAAGAAGGAAGAAACAATAATTCT
ATATTCTGGAGATAGGATTTATAATCATTATCATCCTGCTCTGGCTGGGCGGCTGCAATTTACTAGTTCT
GATCCCAAATCTGGTGATGGTTCAGTGGATATCCTGAATTTAAAGTCAGCAGATACTGGCACATACCAGT
GCAAAGTGAAGAAGGCTCCTGGAGTTGAAAGCCTAAAAATACAGTTGAACGTACTTGTAAAGCCAGCAAG
CACTAAATGCTCCATTGAAGGATCACAGGAGATTGGAAAGGACATTGTATTGAAGTGTGCATCACAAGAA
GGAACCCCACTTTTGTATTATGACTGGAGAAGAGTAGTAACTGGCACACAAGGACTTCCTGCCACTTCCG
TACTAAACAAAAATACAGGGGAACTTCTCTTGAAAAATGCCTCTAAAGACTATTCTGGTACATACAGTTG
TGTTGCTTCAAACCGAGTTGGCACAGATGAATGTTCTGTTGAGCTGAATGTCACCCCTCCTATAAATACA
GCTGTCGACTCGAGCGGCCGCATCGTGACTGACTGACGATCTGCCTCGCGCGTTTCGGTGATGACGGTGA
AAACCTCTGACACATGCAGCTCCCGGAGACGGTCACAGCTTGTCTGTAAGCGGATGCCGGGAGCAGACAA
GCCCGTCAGGGCGCGTCAGCGGGTGTTGGCGGGTGTCGGGGCGCAGCCATGACCCAGTCACGTAGCGATA
GCGGAGTGTATAATTCTTGAAGACGAAAGGGCCTCGTGATACGCCTATTTTTATAGGTTAATGTCATGAT
AATAATGGTTTCTTAGACGTCAGGTGGCACTTTTCGGGGAAATGTGCGCGGAACCCCTATTTGTTTATTT
TTCTAAATACATTCAAATATGTATCCGCTCATGAGACAATAACCCTGATAAATGCTTCAATAATATTGAA
AAAGGAAGAGTATGAGTATTCAACATTTCCGTGTCGCCCTTATTCCCTTTTTTGCGGCATTTTGCCTTCC
TGTTTTTGCTCACCCAGAAACGCTGGTGAAAGTAAAAGATGCTGAAGATCAGTTGGGTGCACGAGTGGGT
TACATCGAACTGGATCTCAACAGCGGTAAGATCCTTGAGAGTTTTCGCCCCGAAGAACGTTTTCCAATGA
TGAGCACTTTTAAAGTTCTGCTATGTGGCGCGGTATTATCCCGTGTTGACGCCGGGCAAGAGCAACTCGG
TCGCCGCATACACTATTCTCAGAATGACTTGGTTGAGTACTCACCAGTCACAGAAAAGCATCTTACGGAT
GGCATGACAGTAAGAGAATTATGCAGTGCTGCCATAACCATGAGTGATAACACTGCGGCCAACTTACTTC
TGACAACGATCGGAGGACCGAAGGAGCTAACCGCTTTTTTGCACAACATGGGGGATCATGTAACTCGCCT
TGATCGTTGGGAACCGGAGCTGAATGAAGCCATACCAAACGACGAGCGTGACACCACGATGCCTGCAGCA
ATGGCAACAACGTTGCGCAAACTATTAACTGGCGAACTACTTACTCTAGCTTCCCGGCAACAATTAATAG
ACTGGATGGAGGCGGATAAAGTTGCAGGACCACTTCTGCGCTCGGCCCTTCCGGCTGGCTGGTTTATTGC
TGATAAATCTGGAGCCGGTGAGCGTGGGTCTCGCGGTATCATTGCAGCACTGGGGCCAGATGGTAAGCCC
TCCCGTATCGTAGTTATCTACACGACGGGGAGTCAGGCAACTATGGATGAACGAAATAGACAGATCGCTG
AGATAGGTGCCTCACTGATTAAGCATTGGTAACTGTCAGACCAAGTTTACTCATATATACTTTAGATTGA
TTTAAAACTTCATTTTTAATTTAAAAGGATCTAGGTGAAGATCCTTTTTGATAATCTCATGACCAAAATC
CCTTAACGTGAGTTTTCGTTCCACTGAGCGTCAGACCCCGTAGAAAAGATCAAAGGATCTTCTTGAGATC
CTTTTTTTCTGCGCGTAATCTGCTGCTTGCAAACAAAAAAACCACCGCTACCAGCGGTGGTTTGTTTGCC
GGATCAAGAGCTACCAACTCTTTTTCCGAAGGTAACTGGCTTCAGCAGAGCGCAGATACCAAATACTGTC
CTTCTAGTGTAGCCGTAGTTAGGCCACCACTTCAAGAACTCTGTAGCACCGCCTACATACCTCGCTCTGC
TAATCCTGTTACCAGTGGCTGCTGCCAGTGGCGATAAGTCGTGTCTTACCGGGTTGGACTCAAGACGATA
GTTACCGGATAAGGCGCAGCGGTCGGGCTGAACGGGGGGTTCGTGCACACAGCCCAGCTTGGAGCGAACG
ACCTACACCGAACTGAGATACCTACAGCGTGAGCTATGAGAAAGCGCCACGCTTCCCGAAGGGAGAAAGG
CGGACAGGTATCCGGTAAGCGGCAGGGTCGGAACAGGAGAGCGCACGAGGGAGCTTCCAGGGGGAAACGC
CTGGTATCTTTATAGTCCTGTCGGGTTTCGCCACCTCTGACTTGAGCGTCGATTTTTGTGATGCTCGTCA
GGGGGGCGGAGCCTATGGAAAAACGCCAGCAACGCGGCCTTTTTACGGTTCCTGGCCTTTTGCTGGCCTT
TTGCTCACATGTTCTTTCCTGCGTTATCCCCTGATTCTGTGGATAACCGTATTACCGCCTTTGAGTGAGC
TGATACCGCTCGCCGCAGCCGAACGACCGAGCGCAGCGAGTCAGTGAGCGAGGAAGCGGAAGAGCGCCTG
ATGCGGTATTTTCTCCTTACGCATCTGTGCGGTATTTCACACCGCATAAATTCCGACACCATCGAATGGC
GCAAAACCTTTCGCGGTATGGCATGATAGCGCCCGGAAGAGAGTCAATTCAGGGTGGTGAATGTGAAACC
AGTAACGTTATACGATGTCGCAGAGTATGCCGGTGTCTCTTATCAGACCGTTTCCCGCGTGGTGAACCAG
GCCAGCCACGTTTCTGCGAAAACGCGGGAAAAAGTGGAAGCGGCGATGGCGGAGCTGAATTACATTCCCA
ACCGCGTGGCACAACAACTGGCGGGCAAACAGTCGTTGCTGATTGGCGTTGCCACCTCCAGTCTGGCCCT
GCACGCGCCGTCGCAAATTGTCGCGGCGATTAAATCTCGCGCCGATCAACTGGGTGCCAGCGTGGTGGTG
TCGATGGTAGAACGAAGCGGCGTCGAAGCCTGTAAAGCGGCGGTGCACAATCTTCTCGCGCAACGCGTCA
GTGGGCTGATCATTAACTATCCGCTGGATGACCAGGATGCCATTGCTGTGGAAGCTGCCTGCACTAATGT
TCCGGCGTTATTTCTTGATGTCTCTGACCAGACACCCATCAACAGTATTATTTTCTCCCATGAAGACGGT
ACGCGACTGGGCGTGGAGCATCTGGTCGCATTGGGTCACCAGCAAATCGCGCTGTTAGCGGGCCCATTAA
GTTCTGTCTCGGCGCGTCTGCGTCTGGCTGGCTG
